>Addgene plasmid #137880 | pT076 | addgene full sequence | sequence record 271983 | Addgene NGS Result
CGTTACATAACTTACGGTAAATGGCCCGCCTGGCTGACCGCCCAACGACCCCCGCCCATTGACGTCAATA
ATGACGTATGTTCCCATAGTAACGCCAATAGGGACTTTCCATTGACGTCAATGGGTGGAGTATTTACGGT
AAACTGCCCACTTGGCAGTACATCAAGTGTATCATATGCCAAGTACGCCCCCTATTGACGTCAATGACGG
TAAATGGCCCGCCTGGCATTATGCCCAGTACATGACCTTATGGGACTTTCCTACTTGGCAGTACATCTAC
GTATTAGTCATCGCTATTACCATGGTCGAGGTGAGCCCCACGTTCTGCTTCACTCTCCCCATCTCCCCCC
CCTCCCCACCCCCAATTTTGTATTTATTTATTTTTTAATTATTTTGTGCAGCGATGGGGGCGGGGCGGGG
CGAGGGGCGGGGCGGGGCGAGGCGGAGAGGTGCGGCGGCAGCCAATCAGAGCGGCGCGCTCCGAAAGTTT
CCTTTTATGGCGAGGCGGCGGCGGCGGCGGCCCTATAAAAAGCGAAGCGCGCGGCGGGCGGGAGTCGCTG
CGCGCTGCCTTCGCCCCGTGCCCCGCTCCGCCGCCGCCTCGCGCCGCCCGCCCCGGCTCTGACTGACCGC
GTTACTCCCACAGGTGAGCGGGCGGGACGGCCCTTCTCCTCCGGGCTGTAATTAGCGCTTGGTTTAATGA
CGGCTTGTTTCTTTTCTGTGGCTGCGTGAAAGCCTTGAGGGGCTCCGGGAGGGCCCTTTGTGCGGGGGGA
GCGGCTCGGGGGGTGCGTGCGTGTGTGTGTGCGTGGGGAGCGCCGCGTGCGGCTCCGCGCTGCCCGGCGG
CTGTGAGCGCTGCGGGCGCGGCGCGGGGCTTTGTGCGCTCCGCAGTGTGCGCGAGGGGAGCGCGGCCGGG
GGCGGTGCCCCGCGGTGCGGGGGGGGCTGCGAGGGGAACAAAGGCTGCGTGCGGGGTGTGTGCGTGGGGG
GGTGAGCAGGGGGTGTGGGCGCGTCGGTCGGGCTGCAACCCCCCCTGCACCCCCCTCCCCGAGTTGCTGA
GCACGGCCCGGCTTCGGGTGCGGGGCTCCGTACGGGGCGTGGCGCGGGGCTCGCCGTGCCGGGCGGGGGG
TGGCGGCAGGTGGGGGTGCCGGGCGGGGCGGGGCCGCCTCGGGCCGGGGAGGGCTCGGGGGAGGGGCGCG
GCGGCCCCCGGAGCGCCGGCGGCTGTCGAGGCGCGGCGAGCCGCAGCCATTGCCTTTTATGGTAATCGTG
CGAGAGGGCGCAGGGACTTCCTTTGTCCCAAATCTGTGCGGAGCCGAAATCTGGGAGGCGCCGCCGCACC
CCCTCTAGCGGGCGCGGGGCGAAGCGGTGCGGCGCCGGCAGGAAGGAAATGGGCGGGGAGGGCCTTCGTG
CGTCGCCGCGCCGCCGTCCCCTTCTCCCTCTCCAGCCTCGGGGCTGTCCGCGGGGGGACGGCTGCCTTCG
GGGGGGGACGGGGCAGGGCGGGGTTCGGCTTCTGGCGTGTGACCGGCGGCTCTAGAGCCTCTGCTAACCA
TGTTCATGCCTTCTTCTTTTTCCTACAGCTCCTGGGCAACGTGCTGGTTATTGTGCTGTCTCATCATTTT
GGCAAAGAATTGCGGCCGCCACCATGTCTAGACTGGACAAGAGCAAAGTCATAAACTCTGCTCTGGAATT
ACTCAATGGAGTCGGTATCGAAGGCCTGACGACAAGGAAACTCGCTCAAAAGCTGGGAGTTGAGCAGCCT
ACCCTGTACTGGCACGTGAAGAACAAGCGGGCCCTGCTCGATGCCCTGCCAATCGAGATGCTGGACAGGC
ATCATACCCACTCCTGCCCCCTGGAAGGCGAGTCATGGCAAGACTTTCTGCGGAACAACGCCAAGTCATA
CCGCTGTGCTCTCCTCTCACATCGCGACGGGGCTAAAGTGCATCTCGGCACCCGCCCAACAGAGAAACAG
TACGAAACCCTGGAAAATCAGCTCGCGTTCCTGTGTCAGCAAGGCTTCTCCCTGGAGAACGCACTGTACG
CTCTGTCCGCCGTGGGCCACTTTACACTGGGCTGCGTATTGGAGGAACAGGAGCATCAAGTAGCAAAAGA
GGAAAGAGAGACACCTACCACCGATTCTATGCCCCCACTTCTGAAACAAGCAATTGAGCTGTTCGACCGG
CAGGGAGCCGAACCTGCCTTCCTTTTCGGCCTGGAACTAATCATATGTGGCCTGGAGAAACAGCTAAAGT
GCGAAAGCGGCGGGCCGACCGACGCCCTTGACGATTTTGACTTAGACATGCTCCCAGCCGATGCCCTTGA
CGACTTTGACCTTGATATGCTGCCTGCTGACGCTCTTGACGATTTTGACCTTGACATGCTCCCCGGGTCA
TAGGTTTAAACCTGTGCCTTCTAGTTGCCAGCCATCTGTTGTTTGCCCCTCCCCCGTGCCTTCCTTGACC
CTGGAAGGTGCCACTCCCACTGTCCTTTCCTAATAAAATGAGGAAATTGCATCGCATTGTCTGAGTAGGT
GTCATTCTATTCTGGGGGGTGGGGTGGGGCAGGACAGCAAGGGGGAGGATTGGGAAGACAATAGCAGGCA
TGCTGGGGATGCGGTGGGCTCTATGGCTTAAGGATCTCCATAAGAGAAGAGGGACAGCTATGACTGGGAG
TAGTCAGGAGAGGAGGAAAAATCTGGCTAGTAAAACAGGTAAGGAAAATTTTAGGGATGTTAAAGAAAAA
AATAACACAAAACAAAATATAAAAAAAATCTAACCTCAAGTCAAGGCTTTTCTATGGAATAAGGAATGGA
CAGCAGGGGGCTGTTTCATATACTGATGACCTCTTTATAGCCAACCTTTGTTCATGGCAGCCAGCATATG
GGCATATGTTGCCAAACTCTAAACCAAATACTCATTCTGATGTTTTAAATGATTTGCCCTCCCATATGTC
CTTCCGAGTGAGAGACACAAAAAATTCCAACACACTATTGCAATGAAAATAAATTTCCTTTATTAGCCAG
AAGTCAGATGCTCAAGGGGCTTCATGATGTCCCCATAATTTTTGGCAGAGGGAAAAAGATCACAGTGGTA
TTTGTGAGCCAGGGCATTGGCCACACCAGCCACCACCTTCTGATAGGCAGCCTGCACCTGAGGAGTGTTA
ACCTATTAAAAGAACTCATCCAGCAGTCTGTAAAAAGCAATCCTCTGTGAATCAGGTGCGGCAATCCCAT
ACAGCACCAGGAACCTATCGGCCCATTCCCCGCCCAGTTCCTCTGCAATGTCTCTTGTGGCCAGGGCGAT
GTCCTGGTATCTGTCGGCGACGCCCAGTCGTCCACAATCAATAAACCCACTGAATCTGCCATTCTCCACC
ATGATGTTGGGCAGGCAAGCGTCGCCATGGGTGACCACCAGATCTTCTCCGTCTGGCATTCTGGCTTTCA
GCCGTGCAAACAGCTCTGCAGGAGCCAGCCCCTGGTGTTCCTCATCCAGATCGTCCTGGTCCACCAGCCC
GGCCTCCATTCGGGTTCGAGCCCTCTCAATGCGATGTTTAGCCTGGTGATCGAAAGGGCAGGTGGCGGGG
TCCAGAGTATGCAGTCTCCGCATGGCATCTGCCATGATGGAGACCTTCTCAGCTGGTGCCAGGTGGGAGC
TCAGCAGGTCCTGTCCTGGCACTTCTCCCAGCAGCAGCCAATCTCGCCCGGCCTCAGTGACCACGTCCAG
GACTGCAGCACAAGGCACTCCTGTGGTGGCCAGCCAGCTCAGGCGGGCTGCTTCATCCTGCAGCTCGTTC
AGTGCTCCTGACAGGTCTGTCTTGACAAACAGCACGGGGCGCCCCTGAGCACTCAGCCGGAACACGGCTG
CGTCAGAGCATCCAATAGTCTGCTGTGCCCAATCGTATCCAAACAGTCTTTCGACCCAAGCGGCTGGTGA
CCCGGCGTGCAGTCCGTCCTGCTCAATCATGATATCAGGACCGGGGTTTTCTTCCACGTCTCCTGCTTGC
TTTAACAGAGAGAAGTTCGTGGCACCAGAGCCAGATCTCTCGAGGCCCTGTGGGAGGAAGAGAAGAGGTC
AGAAGCTTGACGCGTGCCCCACTGTGGGGTGGAGGGGACAGATAAAAGTACCCAGAACCAGAGCCACATT
AACCGGCCCTGGGAATATAAGGTGGTCCCAGCTCGGGGACACAGGATCCCTGGAGGCAGCAAACATGCTG
TCCTGAAGTGGACATAGGGGCCCGGGTTGGAGGAAGAAGACTAGCTGAGCTCTCGGACCCCTGGAAGATG
CCATGACAGGGGGCTGGAAGAGCTAGCACAGACTAGAGAGGTAAGGGGGGTAGGGGAGCTGCCCAAATGA
AAGGAGTGAGAGGTGACCCGAATCCACAGGAGAACGGGGTGTCCAGGCAAAGAAAGCAAGAGGATGGAGA
GGTGGCTAAAGCCAGGGAGACGGGGTACTTTGGGGTTGTCCAGAAAAACGGTGATGATGCAGGCCTACAA
GAAGGGGAGGCGGGACGCAAGGGAGACATCCGTCGGAGAAGGCCATCCTAAGAAACGAGAGATGGCACAG
GCCCCAGAAGGAGAAGGAAAAGGGAACCCAGCGAGTGAAGACGGCATGGGGTTGGGTGAGGGAGGAGAGA
TGCCCGGAGAGGACCCAGACACGGGGAGGATCCGCTCAGAGGACATCACGTGGTGCAGCGCCGAGAAGGA
AGTGCTCCGGAAAGAGCATCCTTGGGCAGCAACACAGCAGAGAGCAAGGGGAAGAGGGAGTGGAGGAAGA
CGGAACCTGAAGGAGGCGGCAGGGAAGGATCTGGGCCAGCCGTAGAGGTGACCCAGGCCACAAGCTGCAG
ACAGAAAGCGGCACAGGCCCAGGGGAGAGAATGCTGGTCAGAGAAAGCAGGTACCAAGGGCGAATTCCAG
CACACTGGCGGCCGTTACTAGTGGCCGTGGAGGCCTTTTCCCCGTATCCCCCCAGGTGTCTGCAGGCTCA
AAGAGCAGCGAGAAGCGTTCAGAGGAAAGCGATCCCGTGCCACCTTCCCCGTGCCCGGGCTGTCCCCGCA
CGCTGCCGGCTCGGGGATGCGGGGGGAGCGCCGGACCGGAGCGGAGCCCCGGGCGGCTCGCTGCTGCCCC
CTAGCGGGGGAGGGACGTAATTACATCCCTGGGGGCTTTGGGGGGGGGCTGTCCCTCATAAAAGTTTTGT
TACTTTATAGAAGAAATTTTGAGTTTTTGTTTTTTTTAATAAATAAATAAACATAAATAAATTGTTTGTT
GAATTTATTATTAGTATGTAAGTGTAAATATAATAAAACTTAATATCTATTCAAATTAATAAATAAACCT
CGATATACAGACCGATAAAACACATGCGTCAATTTTACACATGATTATCTTTAACGTACGTCACAATATG
ATTATCTTTCTAGGGTTAATCTAGCTGCGTGTTCTGCAGCGTGTCGAGCATCTTCATCTGCTCCATCACG
CTGTAAAACACATTTGCACCGCGAGTCTGCCCGTCCTCCACGGGTTCAAAAACGTGAATGAACGAGGCGC
GCTCACTGGCCGTCGTTTTACAACGTCGTGACTGGGAAAACCCTGGCGTTACCCAACTTAATCGCCTTGC
AGCACATCCCCCTTTCGCCAGCTGGCGTAATAGCGAAGAGGCCCGCACCGATCGCCCTTCCCAACAGTTG
CGCAGCCTGAATGGCGAATGGG
[124 nt withheld, positions 5693-5816]
C
[91 nt withheld, positions 5818-5908]
A
[49 nt withheld, positions 5910-5958]
CCTTTGACGTTGGAGTCCACGTTCTTT
[37 nt withheld, positions 5986-6022]
ACCCTATCTCGGTCTATTCTTTTGATTTATAAGGGATTTTGCCGATTTCGGCCTATTGGTTAAAAAATGA
GCTGATTTAACAAAAATTTAACGCGAATTTTAACAAAATATTAACGCTTACAATTTAGGTGGCACTTTTC
GGGGAAATGTGCGCGGAACCCCTATTTGTTTATTTTTCTAAATACATTCAAATATGTATCCGCTCATGAG
ACAATAACCCTGATAAATGCTTCAATAATATTGAAAAAGGAAGAGTATGAGTATTCAACATTTCCGTGTC
GCCCTTATTCCCTTTTTTGCGGCATTTTGCCTTCCTGTTTTTGCTCACCCAGAAACGCTGGTGAAAGTAA
AAGATGCTGAAGATCAGTTGGGTGCACGAGTGGGTTACATCGAACTGGATCTCAACAGCGGTAAGATCCT
TGAGAGTTTTCGCCCCGAAGAACGTTTTCCAATGATGAGCACTTTTAAAGTTCTGCTATGTGGCGCGGTA
TTATCCCGTATTGACGCCGGGCAAGAGCAACTCGGTCGCCGCATACACTATTCTCAGAATGACTTGGTTG
AGTACTCACCAGTCACAGAAAAGCATCTTACGGATGGCATGACAGTAAGAGAATTATGCAGTGCTGCCAT
AACCATGAGTGATAACACTGCGGCCAACTTACTTCTGACAACGATCGGAGGACCGAAGGAGCTAACCGCT
TTTTTGCACAACATGGGGGATCATGTAACTCGCCTTGATCGTTGGGAACCGGAGCTGAATGAAGCCATAC
CAAACGACGAGCGTGACACCACGATGCCTGTAGCAATGGCAACAACGTTGCGCAAACTATTAACTGGCGA
ACTACTTACTCTAGCTTCCCGGCAACAATTAATAGACTGGATGGAGGCGGATAAAGTTGCAGGACCACTT
CTGCGCTCGGCCCTTCCGGCTGGCTGGTTTATTGCTGATAAATCTGGAGCCGGTGAGCGTGGGTCTCGCG
GTATCATTGCAGCACTGGGGCCAGATGGTAAGCCCTCCCGTATCGTAGTTATCTACACGACGGGGAGTCA
GGCAACTATGGATGAACGAAATAGACAGATCGCTGAGATAGGTGCCTCACTGATTAAGCATTGGTAACTG
TCAGACCAAGTTTACTCATATATACTTTAGATTGATTTAAAACTTCATTTTTAATTTAAAAGGATCTAGG
TGAAGATCCTTTTTGATAATCTCATGACCAAAATCCCTTAACGTGAGTTTTCGTTCCACTGAGCGTCAGA
CCCCGTAGAAAAGATCAAAGGATCTTCTTGAGATCCTTTTTTTCTGCGCGTAATCTGCTGCTTGCAAACA
AAAAAACCACCGCTACCAGCGGTGGTTTGTTTGCCGGATCAAGAGCTACCAACTCTTTTTCCGAAGGTAA
CTGGCTTCAGCAGAGCGCAGATACCAAATACTGTTCTTCTAGTGTAGCCGTAGTTAGGCCACCACTTCAA
GAACTCTGTAGCACCGCCTACATACCTCGCTCTGCTAATCCTGTTACCAGTGGCTGCTGCCAGTGGCGAT
AAGTCGTGTCTTACCGGGTTGGACTCAAGACGATAGTTACCGGATAAGGCGCAGCGGTCGGGCTGAACGG
GGGGTTCGTGCACACAGCCCAGCTTGGAGCGAACGACCTACACCGAACTGAGATACCTACAGCGTGAGCT
ATGAGAAAGCGCCACGCTTCCCGAAGGGAGAAAGGCGGACAGGTATCCGGTAAGCGGCAGGGTCGGAACA
GGAGAGCGCACGAGGGAGCTTCCAGGGGGAAACGCCTGGTATCTTTATAGTCCTGTCGGGTTTCGCCACC
TCTGACTTGAGCGTCGATTTTTGTGATGCTCGTCAGGGGGGCGGAGCCTATGGAAAAACGCCAGCAACGC
GGCCTTTTTACGGTTCCTGGCCTTTTGCTGGCCTTTTGCTCACATGTTCTTTCCTGCGTTATCCCCTGAT
TCTGTGGATAACCGTATTACCGCCTTTGAGTGAGCTGATACCGCTCGCCGCAGCCGAACGACCGAGCGCA
GCGAGTCAGTGAGCGAGGAAGCGGAAGAGCGCCCAATACGCAAACCGCCTCTCCCCGCGCGTTGGCCGAT
TCATTAATGCAGCTGGCACGACAGGTTTCCCGACTGGAAAGCGGGCAGTGAGCGCAACGCAATTAATGTG
AGTTAGCTCACTCATTAGGCACCCCAGGCTTTACACTTTATGCTTCCGGCTCGTATGTTGTGTGGAATTG
TGAGCGGATAACAATTTCACACAGGAAACAGCTATGACCATGATTACGCCAAGCGCGCCCGCCGGGTAAC
TCACGGGGTATCCATGTCCATTTCTGCGGCATCCAGCCAGGATACCCGTCCTCGCTGACGTAATATCCCA
GCGCCGCACCGCTGTCATTAATCTGCACACCGGCACGGCAGTTCCGGCTGTCGCCGGTATTGTTCGGGTT
GCTGATGCGCTTCGGGCTGACCATCCGGAACTGTGTCCGGAAAAGCCGCGACGAACTGGTATCCCAGGTG
GCCTGAACGAACAGTTCACCGTTAAAGGCGTGCATGGCCACACCTTCCCGAATCATCATGGTAAACGTGC
GTTTTCGCTCAACGTCAATGCAGCAGCAGTCATCCTCGGCAAACTCTTTCCATGCCGCTTCAACCTCGCG
GGAAAAGGCACGGGCTTCTTCCTCCCCGATGCCCAGATAGCGCCAGCTTGGGCGATGACTGAGCCGGAAA
AAAGACCCGACGATATGATCCTGATGCAGCTAGATTAACCCTAGAAAGATAGTCTGCGTAAAATTGACGC
ATGCATCTCGAGAGAGCAGAGCCAGGAACACCTGTAGGGAAGGGGCAGGAGAGCCAGGGGCATGAGATGG
TGGACGAGGAAGGGGGACAGGGAAGCCTGAGCGCCTCTCCTGGGCTTGCCAAGGACTCAAACCCAGAAGC
CCAGAGCAGGGCCTTAGGGAAGCGGGACCCTGCTCTGGGCGGAGGAATATGTCCCAGATAGCACTGGGGA
CTCTTTAAGGAAAGAAGGATGGAGAAAGAGAAAGGGAGTAGAGGCGGCCACGACCTGGTGAACACCTAGG
ACGCACCATTCTCACAAAGGGAGTTTTCCACACGGACACCCCCCTCCTCACCACAGCCCTGCCAGGACGG
GGCTGGCTACTGGCCTTATCTCACAGGTAAAACTGACGCACGGAGGAACAATATAAATTGGGGACTAGAA
AGGTGAAGAGCCAAAGTTAGAACTCAGGACCAACTTATTCTGATTTTGTTTTTCCAAACTGCTTCTCCTC
TTGGGAAGTGTAAGGAAGCTGCAGCACCAGGATCAGTGAAACGCACCAGACAGCCGCGTCAGAGCAGCTC
AGGTTCTGGGAGAGGGTAGCGCAGGGTGGCCACTGAGAACCGGGCAGGTCACGCATCCCCCCCTTCCCTC
CCACCCCCTGCCAAGCTCTCCCTCCCAGGATCCTCTCTGGCTCCATCGTAAGCAAACCTTAGAGGTTCTG
GCAAGGAGAGAGATGGCTCCAGGAAATGGGGGTGTGTCACCAGATAAGGAATCTGCCTAACAGGAGGTGG
GGGTTAGACCCAATATCAGGAGACTAGGAAGGAGGAGGCCTAAGGATGGGGCTTTTCTGTCACCAATCCT
GTCCCTAGTAGTGTACATGCCAGAACATTTCTCCCTCGAGTTTACTCCCTATCAGTGATAGAGAACGTAT
GAAGAGTTTACTCCCTATCAGTGATAGAGAACGTATGCAGACTTTACTCCCTATCAGTGATAGAGAACGT
ATAAGGAGTTTACTCCCTATCAGTGATAGAGAACGTATGACCAGTTTACTCCCTATCAGTGATAGAGAAC
GTATCTACAGTTTACTCCCTATCAGTGATAGAGAACGTATATCCAGTTTACTCCCTATCAGTGATAGAGA
ACGTATAAGCTTTGCTTATGTAAACCAGGGCGCCTATAAAAGAGTGCTGATTTTTTGAGTAAACTTCAAT
TCCACAACACTTTTGTCTTATACCAACTTTCCGTACCACTTCCTACCCTCGTAAAGCCGGGCCACCATGG
ACTATAAGGACCACGACGGAGACTACAAGGATCATGATATTGATTACAAAGACGATGACGATAAGGGTAT
CCACGGAGTCCCAGCAGCCGCTCCTAAGAAAAAGCGGAAGGTGGACAAGAAATACTCAATCGGGCTGGCC
ATCGGAACTAACTCAGTGGGGTGGGCAGTCATTACTGACGAGTACAAAGTGCCAAGCAAGAAATTTAAGG
TCCTGGGCAACACCGATAGGCACTCCATCAAGAAAAATCTGATTGGGGCCCTGCTGTTCGACTCTGGAGA
GACAGCTGAAGCAACTAGACTGAAAAGGACTGCTAGAAGGCGCTATACCCGGCGAAAGAATCGCATCTGC
TACCTGCAGGAGATTTTCTCTAACGAAATGGCCAAGGTGGACGATAGTTTCTTTCATCGGCTGGAGGAAT
CATTCCTGGTCGAGGAAGATAAGAAACACGAGAGACATCCTATCTTTGGAAACATTGTGGACGAGGTCGC
TTATCACGAAAAATACCCCACCATCTATCATCTGCGCAAGAAACTGGTGGACTCTACAGATAAAGCAGAC
CTGCGGCTGATCTATCTGGCCCTGGCTCACATGATTAAGTTCAGAGGCCATTTTCTGATCGAGGGAGATC
TGAACCCAGACAATAGCGATGTGGACAAGCTGTTCATCCAGCTGGTCCAGACATACAATCAGCTGTTTGA
GGAAAACCCTATTAATGCATCTGGCGTGGACGCCAAGGCCATCCTGTCTGCCAGACTGAGCAAGAGCAGA
CGGCTGGAAAATCTGATCGCCCAGCTGCCCGGCGAGAAGAAGAATGGCCTGTTCGGCAACCTGATTGCCC
TGAGCCTGGGCCTGACCCCCAACTTCAAGAGCAACTTCGACCTGGCCGAGGATGCCAAACTGCAGCTGAG
CAAGGACACCTACGACGACGACCTGGACAACCTGCTGGCCCAGATCGGCGACCAGTACGCCGACCTGTTT
CTGGCCGCCAAGAACCTGTCCGACGCCATCCTGCTGAGCGACATCCTGAGAGTGAACACCGAGATCACCA
AGGCCCCCCTGAGCGCCTCTATGATCAAGAGATACGACGAGCACCACCAGGACCTGACCCTGCTGAAAGC
TCTCGTGCGGCAGCAGCTGCCTGAGAAGTACAAAGAGATTTTCTTCGACCAGAGCAAGAACGGCTACGCC
GGCTACATTGACGGCGGAGCCAGCCAGGAAGAGTTCTACAAGTTCATCAAGCCCATCCTGGAAAAGATGG
ACGGCACCGAGGAACTGCTCGTGAAGCTGAACAGAGAGGACCTGCTGCGGAAGCAGCGGACCTTCGACAA
CGGCAGCATCCCCCACCAGATCCACCTGGGAGAGCTGCACGCCATTCTGCGGCGGCAGGAAGATTTTTAC
CCATTCCTGAAGGACAACCGGGAAAAGATCGAGAAGATCCTGACCTTCCGCATCCCCTACTACGTGGGCC
CTCTGGCCAGGGGAAACAGCAGATTCGCCTGGATGACCAGAAAGAGCGAGGAAACCATCACCCCCTGGAA
CTTCGAGGAAGTGGTGGACAAGGGCGCTTCCGCCCAGAGCTTCATCGAGCGGATGACCAACTTCGATAAG
AACCTGCCCAACGAGAAGGTGCTGCCCAAGCACAGCCTGCTGTACGAGTACTTCACCGTGTATAACGAGC
TGACCAAAGTGAAATACGTGACCGAGGGAATGAGAAAGCCCGCCTTCCTGAGCGGCGAGCAGAAAAAGGC
CATCGTGGACCTGCTGTTCAAGACCAACCGGAAAGTGACCGTGAAGCAGCTGAAAGAGGACTACTTCAAG
AAAATCGAGTGCTTCGACTCCGTGGAAATCTCCGGCGTGGAAGATCGGTTCAACGCCTCCCTGGGCACAT
ACCACGATCTGCTGAAAATTATCAAGGACAAGGACTTCCTGGACAATGAGGAAAACGAGGACATTCTGGA
AGATATCGTGCTGACCCTGACACTGTTTGAGGACAGAGAGATGATCGAGGAACGGCTGAAAACCTATGCC
CACCTGTTCGACGACAAAGTGATGAAGCAGCTGAAGCGGCGGAGATACACCGGCTGGGGCAGGCTGAGCC
GGAAGCTGATCAACGGCATCCGGGACAAGCAGTCCGGCAAGACAATCCTGGATTTCCTGAAGTCCGACGG
CTTCGCCAACAGAAACTTCATGCAGCTGATCCACGACGACAGCCTGACCTTTAAAGAGGACATCCAGAAA
GCCCAGGTGTCCGGCCAGGGCGATAGCCTGCACGAGCACATTGCCAATCTGGCCGGCAGCCCCGCCATTA
AGAAGGGCATCCTGCAGACAGTGAAGGTGGTGGACGAGCTCGTGAAAGTGATGGGCCGGCACAAGCCCGA
GAACATCGTGATCGAAATGGCCAGAGAGAACCAGACCACCCAGAAGGGACAGAAGAACAGCCGCGAGAGA
ATGAAGCGGATCGAAGAGGGCATCAAAGAGCTGGGCAGCCAGATCCTGAAAGAACACCCCGTGGAAAACA
CCCAGCTGCAGAACGAGAAGCTGTACCTGTACTACCTGCAGAATGGGCGGGATATGTACGTGGACCAGGA
ACTGGACATCAACCGGCTGTCCGACTACGATGTGGACGCTATCGTGCCTCAGAGCTTTCTGAAGGACGAC
TCCATCGACAACAAGGTGCTGACCAGAAGCGACAAGAACCGGGGCAAGAGCGACAACGTGCCCTCCGAAG
AGGTCGTGAAGAAGATGAAGAACTACTGGCGGCAGCTGCTGAACGCCAAGCTGATTACCCAGAGAAAGTT
CGACAATCTGACCAAGGCCGAGAGAGGCGGCCTGAGCGAACTGGATAAGGCCGGCTTCATCAAGAGACAG
CTGGTGGAAACCCGGCAGATCACAAAGCACGTGGCACAGATCCTGGACTCCCGGATGAACACTAAGTACG
ACGAGAATGACAAGCTGATCCGGGAAGTGAAAGTGATCACCCTGAAGTCCAAGCTGGTGTCCGATTTCCG
GAAGGATTTCCAGTTTTACAAAGTGCGCGAGATCAACAACTACCACCACGCCCACGACGCCTACCTGAAC
GCCGTCGTGGGAACCGCCCTGATCAAAAAGTACCCTAAGCTGGAAAGCGAGTTCGTGTACGGCGACTACA
AGGTGTACGACGTGCGGAAGATGATCGCCAAGAGCGAGCAGGAAATCGGCAAGGCTACCGCCAAGTACTT
CTTCTACAGCAACATCATGAACTTTTTCAAGACCGAGATTACCCTGGCCAACGGCGAGATCCGGAAGCGG
CCTCTGATCGAGACAAACGGCGAAACCGGGGAGATCGTGTGGGATAAGGGCCGGGATTTTGCCACCGTGC
GGAAAGTGCTGAGCATGCCCCAAGTGAATATCGTGAAAAAGACCGAGGTGCAGACAGGCGGCTTCAGCAA
AGAGTCTATCCTGCCCAAGAGGAACAGCGATAAGCTGATCGCCAGAAAGAAGGACTGGGACCCTAAGAAG
TACGGCGGCTTCGACAGCCCCACCGTGGCCTATTCTGTGCTGGTGGTGGCCAAAGTGGAAAAGGGCAAGT
CCAAGAAACTGAAGAGTGTGAAAGAGCTGCTGGGGATCACCATCATGGAAAGAAGCAGCTTCGAGAAGAA
TCCCATCGACTTTCTGGAAGCCAAGGGCTACAAAGAAGTGAAAAAGGACCTGATCATCAAGCTGCCTAAG
TACTCCCTGTTCGAGCTGGAAAACGGCCGGAAGAGAATGCTGGCCTCTGCCGGCGAACTGCAGAAGGGAA
ACGAACTGGCCCTGCCCTCCAAATATGTGAACTTCCTGTACCTGGCCAGCCACTATGAGAAGCTGAAGGG
CTCCCCCGAGGATAATGAGCAGAAACAGCTGTTTGTGGAACAGCACAAGCACTACCTGGACGAGATCATC
GAGCAGATCAGCGAGTTCTCCAAGAGAGTGATCCTGGCCGACGCTAATCTGGACAAAGTGCTGTCCGCCT
ACAACAAGCACCGGGATAAGCCCATCAGAGAGCAGGCCGAGAATATCATCCACCTGTTTACCCTGACCAA
TCTGGGAGCCCCTGCCGCCTTCAAGTACTTTGACACCACCATCGACCGGAAGAGGTACACCAGCACCAAA
GAGGTGCTGGACGCCACCCTGATCCACCAGAGCATCACCGGCCTGTACGAGACACGGATCGACCTGTCTC
AGCTGGGAGGCGACAGCAGGGCTGACCCCAAGAAGAAGAGGAAGGTGTCGCCAGGGATCCGTCGACTTGA
CGCGTTGATATCAACAAGTTTGTACAAAAAAGCAGGCTACAAAGAGGCCAGCGGTTCCGGACGGGCTGAC
GCATTGGACGATTTTGATCTGGATATGCTGGGAAGTGACGCCCTCGATGATTTTGACCTTGACATGCTTG
GTTCGGATGCCCTTGATGACTTTGACCTCGACATGCTCGGCAGTGACGCCCTTGATGATTTCGACCTGGA
CATGCTGATTAACTCTAGAAGTTCCGGATCTCCGAAAAAGAAACGCAAAGTTGGTAGCCAGTACCTGCCC
GACACCGACGACCGGCACCGGATCGAGGAAAAGCGGAAGCGGACCTACGAGACATTCAAGAGCATCATGA
AGAAGTCCCCCTTCAGCGGCCCCACCGACCCTAGACCTCCACCTAGAAGAATCGCCGTGCCCAGCAGATC
CAGCGCCAGCGTGCCAAAACCTGCCCCCCAGCCTTACCCCTTCACCAGCAGCCTGAGCACCATCAACTAC
GACGAGTTCCCTACCATGGTGTTCCCCAGCGGCCAGATCTCTCAGGCCTCTGCTCTGGCTCCAGCCCCTC
CTCAGGTGCTGCCTCAGGCTCCTGCTCCTGCACCAGCTCCAGCCATGGTGTCTGCACTGGCTCAGGCACC
AGCACCCGTGCCTGTGCTGGCTCCTGGACCTCCACAGGCTGTGGCTCCACCAGCCCCTAAACCTACACAG
GCCGGCGAGGGCACACTGTCTGAAGCTCTGCTGCAGCTGCAGTTCGACGACGAGGATCTGGGAGCCCTGC
TGGGAAACAGCACCGATCCTGCCGTGTTCACCGACCTGGCCAGCGTGGACAACAGCGAGTTCCAGCAGCT
GCTGAACCAGGGCATCCCTGTGGCCCCTCACACCACCGAGCCCATGCTGATGGAATACCCCGAGGCCATC
ACCCGGCTCGTGACAGGCGCTCAGAGGCCTCCTGATCCAGCTCCTGCCCCTCTGGGAGCACCAGGCCTGC
CTAATGGACTGCTGTCTGGCGACGAGGACTTCAGCTCTATCGCCGATATGGATTTCTCAGCCTTGCTGGG
CTCTGGCAGCGGCAGCCGGGATTCCAGGGAAGGGATGTTTTTGCCGAAGCCTGAGGCCGGCTCCGCTATT
AGTGACGTGTTTGAGGGCCGCGAGGTGTGCCAGCCAAAACGAATCCGGCCATTTCATCCTCCAGGAAGTC
CATGGGCCAACCGCCCACTCCCCGCCAGCCTCGCACCAACACCAACCGGTCCAGTACATGAGCCAGTCGG
GTCACTGACCCCGGCACCAGTCCCTCAGCCACTGGATCCAGCGCCCGCAGTGACTCCCGAGGCCAGTCAC
CTGTTGGAGGATCCCGATGAAGAGACGAGCCAGGCTGTCAAAGCCCTTCGGGAGATGGCCGATACTGTGA
TTCCCCAGAAGGAAGAGGCTGCAATCTGTGGCCAAATGGACCTTTCCCATCCGCCCCCAAGGGGCCATCT
GGATGAGCTGACAACCACACTTGAGTCCATGACCGAGGATCTGAACCTGGACTCACCCCTGACCCCGGAA
TTGAACGAGATTCTGGATACCTTCCTGAACGACGAGTGCCTCTTGCATGCCATGCATATCAGCACAGGAC
TGTCCATCTTCGACACATCTCTGTTTGAGGGCAGAGGAAGTCTGCTAACATGCGGTGACGTCGAGGAGAA
TCCTGGCCCAGCACCGGGATCCATGGTGAGCAAGGGCGAGGAGCTGTTCACCGGGGTGGTGCCCATCCTG
GTCGAGCTGGACGGCGACGTAAACGGCCACAAGTTCAGCGTGTCCGGCGAGGGCGAGGGCGATGCCACCT
ACGGCAAGCTGACCCTGAAGTTCATCTGCACCACCGGCAAGCTGCCCGTGCCCTGGCCCACCCTCGTGAC
CACCCTGACCTACGGCGTGCAGTGCTTCAGCCGCTACCCCGACCACATGAAGCAGCACGACTTCTTCAAG
TCCGCCATGCCCGAAGGCTACGTCCAGGAGCGCACCATCTTCTTCAAGGACGACGGCAACTACAAGACCC
GCGCCGAGGTGAAGTTCGAGGGCGACACCCTGGTGAACCGCATCGAGCTGAAGGGCATCGACTTCAAGGA
GGACGGCAACATCCTGGGGCACAAGCTGGAGTACAACTACAACAGCCACAACGTCTATATCATGGCCGAC
AAGCAGAAGAACGGCATCAAGGTGAACTTCAAGATCCGCCACAACATCGAGGACGGCAGCGTGCAGCTCG
CCGACCACTACCAGCAGAACACCCCCATCGGCGACGGCCCCGTGCTGCTGCCCGACAACCACTACCTGAG
CACCCAGTCCGCCCTGAGCAAAGACCCCAACGAGAAGCGCGATCACATGGTCCTGCTGGAGTTCGTGACC
GCCGCCGGGATCACTCTCGGCATGGACGAGCTGTACAAGGGCTCCGGGCCCGCCGCCAAGAGGGTGAAGC
TCGACTAGTAGTAACTGTGCCTTCTAGTTGCCAGCCATCTGTTGTTTGCCCCTCCCCCGTGCCTTCCTTG
ACCCTGGAAGGTGCCACTCCCACTGTCCTTTCCTAATAAAATGAGGAAATTGCATCGCATTGTCTGAGTA
GGTGTCATTCTATTCTGGGGGGTGGGGTGGGGCAGGACAGCAAGGGGGAGGATTGGGAAGACAATAGCAG
GCATGCTGGGGATGCGGTGGGCTCTATGGATAACTTCGTATAATGTATGCTATACGAAGTTATGCCCGGG
CAAGGATCTGCGATCGCTAGTTATTAATAGTAATCAATTACGGGGTCATTAGTTCATAGCCCATATATGG
AGTTCCG
Features (pLannotate 1.2.2; 33 found; start..end, strand, type, name):
      1..304     +  enhancer       CMV enhancer: human cytomegalovirus immediate early enhancer
    306..550     +  promoter       chicken β-actin promoter: contains a 21-bp deletion relative to the standard chicken β-actin promoter
    551..1568    +  intron         chimeric intron: chimera between introns from chicken β-actin and rabbit β-globin
   1634..2331    +  CDS            rtTA3 (fragment): reverse tetracycline transactivator 3 activates expression from Tet-responsive promoters in the presence of doxycycline
   2261..2371    +  CDS            VP48: 3 tandem repeats of the minimal activation domain of herpes simplex virus VP16 (Cheng et al., 2013)
   2392..2616    +  polyA_signal   bGH poly(A) signal: bovine growth hormone polyadenylation signal
   2949..3004    -  polyA_signal   β-globin poly(A) signal: rabbit β-globin polyadenylation signal (Gil and Proudfoot, 1987)
   3075..3146    -  CDS            HBB (fragment): HBB_PONPY - Experimental evidence at transcript level: Swiss-Prot protein existence level 2. Involved in oxygen transport from the lung to the various peripheral tissues. From Pongo pygmaeus (Bornean orangutan).
   3159..3950    -  CDS            neo: KKA2_KLEPN - Also known as kan, nptII. Experimental evidence at protein level: Swiss-Prot protein existence level 1. Resistance to kanamycin, neomycin, paromomycin, ribostamycin, butirosin and gentamicin B. From Klebsiella pneumoniae.
   3957..4013    -  CDS            P2A: 2A peptide from porcine teschovirus-1 polyprotein Eukaryotic ribosomes fail to insert a peptide bond between the Gly and Pro residues, yielding separate polypeptides.
   4037..4062    -  misc_feature   SA: splice acceptor site
   4076..4879    -  misc_feature   HA-L: left homology arm from the adeno-associated virus integration site (AAVS1) within intron 1 of the human PPP1R12C gene
   5412..5531    -  CDS            B (fragment): PORTL_LAMBD - Experimental evidence at protein level: Swiss-Prot protein existence level 1. Forms the portal vertex of the capsid (PubMed:6228056, PubMed:6232391). This portal plays critical roles in head assembly, genome packaging, neck/tail attachment, and genome ejection (Probable). The portal protein multimerizes as a single ring-shaped homododecamer arranged around a central channel (PubMed:6232391). Binds to the terminase subunits to form the packaging machine (PubMed:7799432). From Escherichia phage lambda (Bacteriophage lambda).
   5533..5688    +  CDS            lacZα (fragment): LacZα fragment of β-galactosidase; lacZ fragment
   5693..6121    +  rep_origin     f1 ori (sequence partly withheld): f1 bacteriophage origin of replication; arrow indicates direction of (+) strand synthesis
   6174..6278    +  promoter       AmpR promoter: bla
   6279..7139    +  CDS            AmpR: β-lactamase; bla; confers resistance to ampicillin, carbenicillin, and related antibiotics
   7310..7898    +  rep_origin     ori: high-copy-number ColE1/pMB1/pBR322/pUC origin of replication
   8081..8173    +  CDS            lacI (fragment): lac repressor; lacI; The lac repressor binds to the lac operator to inhibit transcription in E. coli. This inhibition can be relieved by adding lactose or isopropyl-β-D-thiogalactopyranoside (IPTG).
   8186..8207    +  protein_bind   CAP binding site: CAP binding activates transcription in the presence of cAMP. E. coli catabolite activator protein
   8222..8252    +  promoter       lac promoter: promoter for the E. coli lac operon
   8256..8278    +  protein_bind   lac operator (fragment): The lac repressor binds to the lac operator to inhibit transcription in E. coli. This inhibition can be relieved by adding lactose or isopropyl-β-D-thiogalactopyranoside (IPTG). lac repressor encoded by lacI
   8314..8781    -  CDS            B (fragment): PORTL_LAMBD - Experimental evidence at protein level: Swiss-Prot protein existence level 1. Forms the portal vertex of the capsid (PubMed:6228056, PubMed:6232391). This portal plays critical roles in head assembly, genome packaging, neck/tail attachment, and genome ejection (Probable). The portal protein multimerizes as a single ring-shaped homododecamer arranged around a central channel (PubMed:6232391). Binds to the terminase subunits to form the packaging machine (PubMed:7799432). From Escherichia phage lambda (Bacteriophage lambda).
   8964..9493    -  misc_feature   HA-R: right homology arm from the adeno-associated virus integration site (AAVS1) within intron 1 of the human PPP1R12C gene
   9700..10067   +  promoter       TRE3GS promoter: 3rd-generation Tet-responsive promoter that can be activated by binding of Tet-On® 3G, modified to eliminate binding sites for endogenous mammalian transcription factors
  10194..14296   +  CDS            Cas9 (fragment): Cas9 (Csn1) endonuclease from the Streptococcus pyogenes Type II CRISPR/Cas system generates RNA-guided double strand breaks in DNA
  14366..14390   +  protein_bind   attB1: mutant version of attB; recombination site for the Gateway® BP reaction BP Clonase™
  14621..15400   +  CDS            RELA (fragment): TF65_HUMAN - Also known as NFKB3. Experimental evidence at protein level: Swiss-Prot protein existence level 1. NF-kappa-B is a pleiotropic transcription factor present in almost all cell types and is the endpoint of a series of signal transduction events that are initiated by a vast array of stimuli related to many biological processes such as inflammation, immunity, differentiation, cell growth, tumorigenesis and apoptosis. NF-kappa-B is a homo- or heterodimeric complex formed by the Rel-like domain- containing proteins RELA/p65, RELB, NFKB1/p105, NFKB1/p50, REL and NFKB2/p52. The heterodime
  15419..15988   +  CDS            Rta AD: transcriptional activation domain from the human herpesvirus 4 (Epstein-Barr virus) replication and transcription activator Rta/BRLF1 (Hardwick et al., 1992; Chavez et al., 2015)
  16055..16771   +  CDS            EGFP: EGFP is a basic (constitutively fluorescent) green fluorescent protein published in 1996, derived from Aequorea victoria. It is reported to be a rapidly-maturing weak dimer with moderate acid sensitivity.
  16817..17041   +  polyA_signal   bGH poly(A) signal: bovine growth hormone polyadenylation signal
  17042..17075   -  protein_bind   loxP: Cre-mediated recombination occurs in the 8-bp core sequence (GCATACAT). Cre recombinase
  17099..17159   +  enhancer       CMV enhancer (fragment): human cytomegalovirus immediate early enhancer
