[The description below was written by a language model from this plasmid's Addgene catalogue record and pLannotate feature annotations shown in this document.]
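Description:
pT076 is a 17.2 kb donor plasmid, built on a modified pAAVS1 backbone, for homology-directed knock-in of a doxycycline-inducible CRISPR activation cassette at the human AAVS1 safe harbor locus (intron 1 of PPP1R12C). It is propagated in E. coli through a high-copy ColE1/pUC-type origin with ampicillin resistance, and it also carries an f1 origin and remnants of lac cloning-vector sequence. Although the catalogue lists "AAV" as a vector type, the feature table shows no ITRs. The AAV connection appears to be the AAVS1 homology arms (HA-L and HA-R) that flank the payload and direct its integration, presumably after nuclease cleavage of the locus.

Between the arms lie three functional units. A TRE3GS Tet-responsive promoter drives nuclease-dead S. pyogenes Cas9 fused to the VPR activator. The p65/RelA and Epstein-Barr virus Rta activation domains are annotated, while the VP64 portion is not separately called in the table. The T2A named in the insert, which is also not annotated, links this fusion to EGFP so that both are produced as separate proteins from one transcript ending in a bGH polyadenylation signal. A CAG promoter (CMV enhancer, chicken β-actin promoter and chimeric intron) constitutively expresses an rtTA3-type reverse tetracycline transactivator, which activates TRE3GS only in the presence of doxycycline. Next to the left arm, a promoterless splice acceptor–P2A–neomycin resistance cassette with a β-globin poly(A) signal acts as a gene trap. It should be expressed only when spliced into the endogenous PPP1R12C transcript, which enriches for correctly targeted clones under G418 selection. A single loxP site and a residual attB1 site are also present.

The associated publication concerns CRISPRi and CRISPRa in human pluripotent stem cells, where this donor provides an inducible, EGFP-reported dCas9-VPR line to be paired with separately delivered guide RNAs.
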