Addgene plasmid #137880: pT076
Purpose: Donor vector for integration at the human AAVS1 safe harbor locus of Doxicycline-inducible dCas9-VPR-T2A-EGFP
Depositing lab: Lindy Barrett. Depositing organization: Broad Institute. Publication: A multiplexed gRNA piggyBac transposon system facilitates efficient induction of CRISPRi and CRISPRa in human pluripotent stem cells. Hazelbaker DZ, Beccard A, Angelini G, Mazzucato P, Messana A, Lam D, Eggan K, Barrett LE. Sci Rep. 2020 Jan 20;10(1):635. doi: 10.1038/s41598-020-57500-1. PubMed 31959800.
Backbone
  Vector backbone: modified pAAVS1 (Addgene)
  Vector type: Mammalian Expression, AAV
Growth in bacteria
  Bacterial resistance: Ampicillin, 100 μg/mL
  Growth temperature: 30°C
  Growth strain: NEB Stable
  Copy number: High Copy
Gene/Insert
  Gene/Insert name: TRE3G-dCas9-VPR-T2A-EGFP-CAG-TetON-NeoR-SA
  Species: Synthetic
  Cloning method: Gibson Cloning
Terms and licenses: Academic/Nonprofit Terms; Industry Terms: Not Available to Industry
How to cite: pT076 was a gift from Lindy Barrett (Addgene plasmid # 137880 ; http://n2t.net/addgene:137880 ; RRID:Addgene_137880)
